Addgene plasmid #157293: pD649-HAsp-FCRL6-COMP5AP-AviTag-9xHis
Purpose: Mammalian expression of cell-surface protein extracellular domain fused to COMP5AP-AviTag-9xHis. Protein is secreted from cells.
Depositing lab: Chris Garcia. Depositing organization: Stanford University. Publication: A Human IgSF Cell-Surface Interactome Reveals a Complex Network of Protein-Protein Interactions. Wojtowicz WM, Vielmetter J, Fernandes RA, Siepe DH, Eastman CL, Chisholm GB, Cox S, Klock H, Anderson PW, Rue SM, Miller JJ, Glaser SM, Bragstad ML, Vance J, Lam AW, Lesley SA, Zinn K, Garcia KC. Cell. 2020 Aug 20;182(4):1027-1043.e17. doi: 10.1016/j.cell.2020.07.025. PubMed 32822567.
Backbone
  Vector backbone: pD649
  Backbone size w/o insert (bp): 7153
  Vector type: Mammalian Expression
Growth in bacteria
  Bacterial resistance: Ampicillin, 100 μg/mL
  Growth temperature: 37°C
  Growth strain: DH5alpha
  Copy number: High Copy
Gene/Insert
  Gene/Insert name: FCRL6
  Species: H. sapiens (human)
  Insert size (bp): 864
  Entrez Gene: FCRL6 (a.k.a. FcRH6)
  Promoter: CMV/SP6
  Tag / fusion protein: COMP5AP-AviTag-9xHis (C terminal on backbone)
  Cloning method: Restriction Enzyme; 5′ cloning site GCGGCCGC (not destroyed); 3′ cloning site GGCGCGCC (not destroyed)
  Sequencing primers: 5′ ATTTAGGTGACACTATAG; 3′ CGTCGCACTCCATCACGGTG
Resource information
  A portion of this plasmid was derived from a plasmid made by: synthesis by ThermoFisher
Terms and licenses: Academic/Nonprofit Terms; Industry Terms: Not Available to Industry
Depositor comments: Some plasmids in this collection may have an IS4-like element ISVsa5 family transposase upstream of the CMV promoter.
How to cite: pD649-HAsp-FCRL6-COMP5AP-AviTag-9xHis was a gift from Chris Garcia (Addgene plasmid # 157293 ; http://n2t.net/addgene:157293 ; RRID:Addgene_157293)
