[The description below was written by a language model from this plasmid's Addgene catalogue record and pLannotate feature annotations shown in this document.]
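Description:
pD649-HAsp-FCRL6-COMP5AP-AviTag-9xHis is a mammalian expression plasmid built on the pD649 backbone for producing a secreted, multimerised form of the extracellular domain of human FCRL6 (FcRH6), an immunoglobulin-superfamily cell-surface protein annotated as an MHC class II receptor. It is maintained in E. coli as a high-copy plasmid through a ColE1/pUC-type origin and selected with ampicillin via the β-lactamase gene. A separate SV40 early promoter/EM7 cassette drives a puromycin N-acetyltransferase gene ending in an SV40 poly(A) signal, which could allow selection in mammalian cells. Short annotated fragments of f1 ori, ble, KanR, lacZα and the rrnB terminator appear to be backbone remnants. The depositor notes that some plasmids in this collection may carry an IS4-like transposase upstream of the CMV promoter, but no such feature is annotated here.

The expression unit uses the CMV enhancer and immediate-early promoter with a CMV intron A fragment, followed by an SP6 promoter that also serves as a sequencing primer site. The open reading frame begins with a leader peptide. The name indicates an HA signal peptide, although the annotation tool matched this region to an IgH signal sequence fragment. The FCRL6 ectodomain (about 864 bp, cloned between retained NotI and AscI sites) is fused at its C terminus to the coiled-coil pentamerisation domain of rat COMP, human placental alkaline phosphatase, an AviTag for enzymatic biotinylation and a polyhistidine tag (9xHis by name, annotated as 8xHis). A bGH poly(A) signal terminates the transcript. Pentamerisation raises avidity for weak binding partners, and the phosphatase gives an enzymatic readout. This makes the secreted protein suitable as a probe in extracellular protein–protein interaction screens, in line with the IgSF interactome study with which it was deposited.
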