Features (pLannotate 1.2.2; 24 found; start..end, strand, type, name):
     77..380     +  enhancer       CMV enhancer: human cytomegalovirus immediate early enhancer
    381..584     +  promoter       CMV promoter: human cytomegalovirus (CMV) immediate early promoter
    720..763     +  intron         CMV intron (fragment): modified intron A from human cytomegalovirus
    815..833     +  promoter       SP6 promoter: promoter for bacteriophage SP6 RNA polymerase
    837..874     +  CDS            IgH signal sequence (fragment): signal sequence from the mouse immunoglobulin heavy chain variable region
    983..1855    +  CDS            FCRL6 (fragment): FCRL6_HUMAN - Also known as FCRH6. Experimental evidence at protein level: Swiss-Prot protein existence level 1. Acts as a MHC class II receptor (PubMed:20519654). When stimulated on its own, does not play a role in cytokine production or the release of cytotoxic granules by NK cells and cytotoxic CD8(+) T cells (PubMed:17213291, PubMed:18991291). Does not act as an Fc receptor (PubMed:18991291). From Homo sapiens (Human).
   1943..2122    +  CDS            Comp (fragment): COMP_RAT - Experimental evidence at protein level: Swiss-Prot protein existence level 1. May play a role in the structural integrity of cartilage via its interaction with other extracellular matrix proteins such as the collagens and fibronectin. Can mediate the interaction of chondrocytes with the cartilage extracellular matrix through interaction with cell surface integrin receptors. Could play a role in the pathogenesis of osteoarthritis. Potent suppressor of apoptosis in both primary chondrocytes and transformed cells. Suppresses apoptosis by blocking the activation of caspase-3 and by indu
   2110..3562    +  CDS            SEAP (fragment): secreted alkaline phosphatase from human placenta The natural enzyme has a C-terminal transmembrane sequence that is replaced by a GPI anchor.
   3587..3628    +  CDS            AviTag™ (fragment): peptide tag that allows for enzymatic biotinylation
   3632..3655    +  CDS            8xHis: 8xHis affinity tag
   3801..3912    +  polyA_signal   bGH poly(A) signal: bovine growth hormone polyadenylation signal
   3913..4021    +  rep_origin     f1 ori (fragment): f1 bacteriophage origin of replication; arrow indicates direction of (+) strand synthesis
   4035..4364    +  promoter       SV40 promoter: SV40 enhancer and early promoter
   4412..4459    +  promoter       EM7 promoter: synthetic bacterial promoter&nbsp
   4478..5077    +  CDS            PuroR (fragment): puromycin N-acetyltransferase; pac from Streptomyces; confers resistance to puromycin
   5087..5212    +  CDS            ble (fragment): BLE_KLEPN - Experimental evidence at protein level: Swiss-Prot protein existence level 1. Binding protein with a strong affinity to the bleomycin family of antibiotics. Binds to CL990; an antimitotic-antibiotic compound. From Klebsiella pneumoniae.
   5207..5328    +  polyA_signal   SV40 poly(A) signal: SV40 polyadenylation signal
   5381..6241    -  CDS            AmpR: β-lactamase; bla; confers resistance to ampicillin, carbenicillin, and related antibiotics
   6244..6340    -  promoter       AmpR promoter (fragment): bla
   6370..6394    -  CDS            KanR (fragment): aminoglycoside phosphotransferase; aph(3')-Ia; confers resistance to kanamycin
   6505..7093    +  rep_origin     ori: high-copy-number ColE1/pMB1/pBR322/pUC origin of replication
   7318..7335    +  terminator     rrnB T2 terminator (fragment): transcription terminator T2 from the E. coli rrnB gene
   7360..7379    -  CDS            lacZα (fragment): LacZα fragment of β-galactosidase; lacZ fragment
   7835..7851    +  protein_bind   lac operator: The lac repressor binds to the lac operator to inhibit transcription in E. coli. This inhibition can be relieved by adding lactose or isopropyl-β-D-thiogalactopyranoside (IPTG). lac repressor encoded by lacI
>Addgene plasmid #157293 | pD649-HAsp-FCRL6-COMP5AP-AviTag-9xHis | addgene full sequence | sequence record 401005 | Addgene NGS Result
GGCATTGATTATTGACTAGTTATTAATAGTAATCAATTACGGGGTCATTAGTTCATAGCCCATATATGGA
GTTCCGCGTTACATAACTTACGGTAAATGGCCCGCCTGGCTGACCGCCCAACGACCCCCGCCCATTGACG
TCAATAATGACGTATGTTCCCATAGTAACGCCAATAGGGACTTTCCATTGACGTCAATGGGTGGAGTATT
TACGGTAAACTGCCCACTTGGCAGTACATCAAGTGTATCATATGCCAAGTACGCCCCCTATTGACGTCAA
TGACGGTAAATGGCCCGCCTGGCATTATGCCCAGTACATGACCTTATGGGACTTTCCTACTTGGCAGTAC
ATCTACGTATTAGTCATCGCTATTACCATGGTGATGCGGTTTTGGCAGTACATCAATGGGCGTGGATAGC
GGTTTGACTCACGGGGATTTCCAAGTCTCCACCCCATTGACGTCAATGGGAGTTTGTTTTGGCACCAAAA
TCAACGGGACTTTCCAAAATGTCGTAACAACTCCGCCCCATTGACGCAAATGGGCGGTAGGCGTGTACGG
TGGGAGGTCTATATAAGCAGAGCTCGTTTAGTGAACCGTCAGATCGCCTGGAGACGCCATCCACGCTGTT
TTGACCTCCATAGAAGACACCGGGACCGATCCAGCCTCCGCGGCCGGGAACGGTGCATTGGAACGCGGAT
TCCCCGTGCCAAGAGTGACGTAAGTACCGCCTATAGAGTCTATAGGCCCACCCCCTTGGCTTCGTTAGAA
CGCGGCTACAATTAATACATAACCTTATGTATCATACACATACGATTTAGGTGACACTATAGAATAACAT
CCACTTTGCCTTTCTCTCCACAGGTGTCCACTCCCAGGTCCAACTGCACCTCGGTTCTATCGAAAACGCG
CCTGCTAGCGCCACCATGAAGACCATCATTGCCCTGAGCTACATCTTCTGCCTGGTGTTCGCTGCGGCCG
CCTTGTATCTGCAAGCTTGGCCCAATCCTGTGTTCGAGGGCGACGCTCTGACACTGAGATGCCAAGGCTG
GAAGAACACCCCTCTGAGCCAAGTGAAGTTCTACCGCGACGGCAAGTTCCTGCACTTCAGCAAAGAGAAT
CAGACCCTGAGCATGGGAGCCGCCACAGTTCAGAGCAGAGGCCAGTACTCTTGCAGCGGCCAAGTGATGT
ACATTCCCCAGACCTTCACACAGACCAGCGAGACAGCCATGGTGCAGGTCCAAGAGCTGTTTCCTCCTCC
TGTGCTGTCTGCTATCCCATCTCCTGAGCCTAGAGAGGGCAGCCTGGTTACCCTGAGGTGTCAGACAAAG
CTGCACCCTCTGAGAAGCGCCCTGAGACTGCTGTTCAGCTTCCACAAGGATGGCCACACACTGCAGGACA
GAGGACCTCATCCTGAGCTGTGTATCCCTGGCGCCAAAGAGGGCGATTCTGGCCTGTATTGGTGCGAAGT
TGCTCCTGAAGGCGGCCAGGTGCAGAAACAGTCTCCTCAGCTGGAAGTGCGCGTGCAGGCTCCTGTTAGT
AGACCTGTGCTGACACTGCACCACGGACCTGCTGATCCTGCTGTGGGAGATATGGTGCAGCTGCTGTGCG
AAGCCCAGAGAGGAAGCCCTCCTATCCTGTACAGCTTCTACCTGGACGAGAAGATCGTGGGCAATCACTC
TGCCCCTTGTGGCGGCACAACAAGCCTGCTGTTTCCAGTGAAGTCTGAGCAGGACGCCGGCAATTACAGC
TGCGAGGCCGAGAATAGCGTGTCCAGAGAGAGATCCGAGCCTAAGAAGCTGAGCCTGAAGGGCTCCCAGG
TGCTGTTTACACCCGCCAGCAATTGGGGCGCGCCGGAAGATCAAGTTGATCCAAGATTGATTGATGGCAA
GGGCGGATCTCTGGAGGTGCTGTTCCAGGGACCAGGCGGAAGCGGCAATCCCGGCGGCGATCTGGCCCCC
CAGATGCTGCGCGAGCTGCAGGAGACCAATGCCGCCCTGCAGGACGTGCGCGAGCTGCTGCGCCACCGCG
TGAAGGAGATCACCTTCCTGAAGAACACCGTGATGGAGTGCGACGCCTGCGGTATGCAGCCCTCTAGAGG
CTCCGGCTCCATCATCCCAGTTGAGGAGGAGAACCCGGACTTCTGGAACCGCGAGGCAGCCGAGGCCCTG
GGTGCCGCCAAGAAGCTGCAGCCTGCACAGACAGCCGCCAAGAACCTCATCATCTTCCTGGGCGATGGGA
TGGGGGTGTCTACGGTGACAGCTGCCAGGATCCTAAAAGGGCAGAAGAAGGACAAACTGGGGCCTGAGAT
ACCCCTGGCCATGGACCGCTTCCCATATGTGGCTCTGTCCAAGACATACAATGTAGACAAACATGTGCCA
GACAGTGGAGCCACAGCCACGGCCTACCTGTGCGGGGTCAAGGGCAACTTCCAGACCATTGGCTTGAGTG
CAGCCGCCCGCTTTAACCAGTGCAACACGACACGCGGCAACGAGGTCATCTCCGTGATGAATCGGGCCAA
GAAAGCAGGGAAGTCAGTGGGAGTGGTAACCACCACACGAGTGCAGCACGCCTCGCCAGCCGGCACCTAC
GCCCACACGGTGAACCGCAACTGGTACTCGGACGCCGACGTGCCTGCCTCGGCCCGCCAGGAGGGGTGCC
AGGACATCGCTACGCAGCTCATCTCCAACATGGACATTGACGTGATCCTAGGTGGAGGCCGAAAGTACAT
GTTTCGCATGGGAACCCCAGACCCTGAGTACCCAGATGACTACAGCCAAGGTGGGACCAGGCTGGACGGG
AAGAATCTGGTGCAGGAATGGCTGGCGAAGCGCCAGGGTGCCCGGTATGTGTGGAACCGCACTGAGCTCA
TGCAGGCTTCCCTGGACCCGTCTGTGACCCATCTCATGGGTCTCTTTGAGCCTGGAGACATGAAATACGA
GATCCACCGAGACTCCACACTGGACCCCTCCCTGATGGAGATGACAGAGGCTGCCCTGCGCCTGCTGAGC
AGGAACCCCCGCGGCTTCTTCCTCTTCGTGGAGGGTGGTCGCATCGACCATGGTCATCATGAAAGCAGGG
CTTACCGGGCACTGACTGAGACGATCATGTTCGACGACGCCATTGAGAGGGCGGGCCAGCTCACCAGCGA
GGAGGACACGCTGAGCCTCGTCACTGCCGACCACTCCCACGTCTTCTCCTTCGGAGGCTACCCCCTGCGA
GGGAGCTCCATCTTCGGGCTGGCCCCTGGCAAGGCCCGGGACAGGAAGGCCTACACGGTCCTCCTATACG
GAAACGGTCCAGGCTATGTGCTCAAGGACGGCGCCCGGCCGGATGTTACCGAGAGCGAGAGCGGGAGCCC
CGAGTATCGGCAGCAGTCAGCAGTGCCCCTGGACGAAGAGACCCACGCAGGCGAGGACGTGGCGGTGTTC
GCGCGCGGCCCGCAGGCGCACCTGGTTCACGGCGTGCAGGAGCAGACCTTCATAGCGCACGTCATGGCCT
TCGCCGCCTGCCTGGAGCCCTACACCGCCTGCGACCTGGCGCCCCCCGCCGGCACCACCGACGCCGCGCA
CCCGGGTGGCGGAGGACTGAACGACATCTTCGAGGCTCAGAAAATCGAATGGCACGAACATCACCATCAC
CATCACCATCACCATTAAGGCCGGCCTGTAGTCACTGGCACAACGCGTTACCCGGTAAGCCAATCGGGTA
TACACGGTCGTCATACTGCAGACAGGGTTCTTCTACTTTGCAAGATAGTCTTGAGTAGTAAAATAAATAG
ATAGAGAAAATCAGCCTCGACTGTGCCTTCTAGTTGCCAGCCATCTGTTGTTTGCCCCTCCCCCGTGCCT
TCCTTGACCCTGGAAGGTGCCACTCCCACTGTCCTTTCCTAATAAAATGAGGAAATTGCATCACAACACT
CAACCCTATCTCGGTCTATTCTTTTGATTTATAAGGGATTTTGCCGATTTCGGCCTATTGGTTAAAAAAT
GAGCTGATTTAACAAAAATTTAACGCGAATTAATTCTGTGGAATGTGTGTCAGTTAGGGTGTGGAAAGTC
CCCAGGCTCCCCAGCAGGCAGAAGTATGCAAAGCATGCATCTCAATTAGTCAGCAACCAGGTGTGGAAAG
TCCCCAGGCTCCCCAGCAGGCAGAAGTATGCAAAGCATGCATCTCAATTAGTCAGCAACCATAGTCCCGC
CCCTAACTCCGCCCATCCCGCCCCTAACTCCGCCCAGTTCCGCCCATTCTCCGCCCCATGGCTGACTAAT
TTTTTTTATTTATGCAGAGGCCGAGGCCGCCTCTGCCTCTGAGCTATTCCAGAAGTAGTGAGGAGGCTTT
TTTGGAGGCCTAGGCTTTTGCAAAAAGCTCCCGGGAGCTTGTATATCCATTTTCGGATCTGATCAGCACG
TGTTGACAATTAATCATCGGCATAGTATATCGGCATAGTATAATACGACAAGGTGAGGAACTAAACCATG
ACCGAGTACAAGCCCACGGTGCGCCTCGCCACCCGCGACGACGTCCCCAGGGCCGTACGCACCCTCGCCG
CCGCGTTCGCCGACTACCCCGCCACGCGCCACACCGTCGATCCGGACCGCCACATCGAGCGGGTCACCGA
GCTGCAAGAACTCTTCCTCACGCGCGTCGGGCTCGACATCGGCAAGGTGTGGGTCGCGGACGACGGCGCC
GCGGTGGCGGTCTGGACCACGCCGGAGAGCGTCGAAGCGGGGGCGGTGTTCGCCGAGATCGGCCCGCGCA
TGGCCGAGTTGAGCGGTTCCCGGCTGGCCGCGCAGCAACAGATGGAAGGCCTCCTGGCGCCGCACCGGCC
CAAGGAGCCCGCGTGGTTCCTGGCCACCGTCGGCGTCTCGCCCGACCACCAGGGCAAGGGTCTGGGCAGC
GCCGTCGTGCTCCCCGGAGTGGAGGCGGCCGAGCGCGCCGGGGTGCCCGCCTTCCTGGAGACATCCGCGC
CCCGCAACCTCCCCTTCTACGAGCGGCTCGGCTTCACCGTCACCGCCGACGTCGAGGTGCCCGAAGGACC
GCGCACCTGGTGCATGACCCGCAAGCCCGGTGCCTGACACGTGCTACGAGATTTCGATTCCACCGCCGCC
TTCTATGAAAGGTTGGGCTTCGGAATCGTTTTCCGGGACGCCGGCTGGATGATCCTCCAGCGCGGGGATC
TCATGCTGGAGTTCTTCGCCCACCCCAACTTGTTTATTGCAGCTTATAATGGTTACAAATAAAGCAATAG
CATCACAAATTTCACAAATAAAGCATTTTTTTCACTGCATTCTAGTTGTGGTTTGTCCAAACTCATCAAT
GTATCTTATCATGTCTGTATACCGTCGACCTCTAGCTAGAGCTTGGCGTAATCATGGTCATTACCAATGC
TTAATCAGTGAGGCACCTATCTCAGCGATCTGTCTATTTCGTTCATCCATAGTTGCCTGACTCCCCGTCG
TGTAGATAACTACGATACGGGAGGGCTTACCATCTGGCCCCAGCGCTGCGATGATACCGCGAGAACCACG
CTCACCGGCTCCGGATTTATCAGCAATAAACCAGCCAGCCGGAAGGGCCGAGCGCAGAAGTGGTCCTGCA
ACTTTATCCGCCTCCATCCAGTCTATTAATTGTTGCCGGGAAGCTAGAGTAAGTAGTTCGCCAGTTAATA
GTTTGCGCAACGTTGTTGCCATCGCTACAGGCATCGTGGTGTCACGCTCGTCGTTTGGTATGGCTTCATT
CAGCTCCGGTTCCCAACGATCAAGGCGAGTTACATGATCCCCCATGTTGTGCAAAAAAGCGGTTAGCTCC
TTCGGTCCTCCGATCGTTGTCAGAAGTAAGTTGGCCGCAGTGTTATCACTCATGGTTATGGCAGCACTGC
ATAATTCTCTTACTGTCATGCCATCCGTAAGATGCTTTTCTGTGACTGGTGAGTACTCAACCAAGTCATT
CTGAGAATAGTGTATGCGGCGACCGAGTTGCTCTTGCCCGGCGTCAATACGGGATAATACCGCGCCACAT
AGCAGAACTTTAAAAGTGCTCATCATTGGAAAACGTTCTTCGGGGCGAAAACTCTCAAGGATCTTACCGC
TGTTGAGATCCAGTTCGATGTAACCCACTCGTGCACCCAACTGATCTTCAGCATCTTTTACTTTCACCAG
CGTTTCTGGGTGAGCAAAAACAGGAAGGCAAAATGCCGCAAAAAAGGGAATAAGGGCGACACGGAAATGT
TGAATACTCATATTCTTCCTTTTTCAATATTATTGAAGCATTTATCAGGGTTATTGTCTCATGAGCGGAT
ACATATTTGAATGTATTTAGAAAAATAAACAAATAGGGGTCAGTGTTACAACCAATTAACCAATTCTGAA
CATTATCGCGAGCCCATTTATACCTGAATATGGCTCATAACACCCCTTGCTCATGACCAAAATCCCTTAA
CGTGAGTTACGCGCGCGTCGTTCCACTGAGCGTCAGACCCCGTAGAAAAGATCAAAGGATCTTCTTGAGA
TCCTTTTTTTCTGCGCGTAATCTGCTGCTTGCAAACAAAAAAACCACCGCTACCAGCGGTGGTTTGTTTG
CCGGATCAAGAGCTACCAACTCTTTTTCCGAAGGTAACTGGCTTCAGCAGAGCGCAGATACCAAATACTG
TTCTTCTAGTGTAGCCGTAGTTAGCCCACCACTTCAAGAACTCTGTAGCACCGCCTACATACCTCGCTCT
GCTAATCCTGTTACCAGTGGCTGCTGCCAGTGGCGATAAGTCGTGTCTTACCGGGTTGGACTCAAGACGA
TAGTTACCGGATAAGGCGCAGCGGTCGGGCTGAACGGGGGGTTCGTGCACACAGCCCAGCTTGGAGCGAA
CGACCTACACCGAACTGAGATACCTACAGCGTGAGCTATGAGAAAGCGCCACGCTTCCCGAAGGGAGAAA
GGCGGACAGGTATCCGGTAAGCGGCAGGGTCGGAACAGGAGAGCGCACGAGGGAGCTTCCAGGGGGAAAC
GCCTGGTATCTTTATAGTCCTGTCGGGTTTCGCCACCTCTGACTTGAGCGTCGATTTTTGTGATGCTCGT
CAGGGGGGCGGAGCCTATGGAAAAACGCCAGCAACGCGGCCTTTTTACGGTTCCTGGCCTTTTGCTGGCC
TTTTGCTCACATGTTCTTTCCTGCGTTATCCCCTGATTCTGTGGATAACCGTATTACCGCCTTTGAGTGA
GCTGATACCGCTCGCCGCAGCCGAACGACCGAGCGCAGCGAGTCAGTGAGCGAGGAAGCGGAAGGCGAGA
GTAGGGAACTGCCAGGCATCAAACTAAGCAGAAGGCCCCTGACGGATGGCCTTTTTGCGTTTCTACAAAC
TCTTTCTGTGTTGTAAAACGACGGCCAGTCTTAAGCTCGGGCCCCCTGGGCGGTTCTGATAACGAGTAAT
CGTTAATCCGCAAATAACGTAAAAACCCGCTTCGGCGGGTTTTTTTATGGGGGGAGTTTAGGGAAAGAGC
ATTTGTCAGAATATTTAAGGGCGCCTGTCACTTTGCTTGATATATGAGAATTATTTAACCTTATAAATGA
GAAAAAAGCAACGCACTTTAAATAAGATACGTTGCTTTTTCGATTGATGAACACCTATAATTAAACTATT
CATCTATTATTTATGATTTTTTGTATATACAATATTTCTAGTTTGTTAAAGAGAATTAAGAAAATAAATC
TCGAAAATAATAAAGGGAAAATCAGTTTTTGATATCAAAATTATACATGTCAACGATAATACAAAATATA
ATACAAACTATAAGATGTTATCAGTATTTATTATCATTTAGAATAAATTTTGTGTCGCCCTTAATTGTGA
GCGGATAACAATTACGAGCTTCATGCACAGTGGCGTTGACTCAATATTGGCCATTAGCCATATTATTCAT
TGGTTATATAGCATAAATCAATATTGGCTATTGGCCATTGCATACGTTGTATCTATATCATAATATGTAC
ATTTATATTGGCTCATGTCCAATATGACCGCCATGTT
