>Addgene plasmid #157293 | pD649-HAsp-FCRL6-COMP5AP-AviTag-9xHis | depositor partial sequence | sequence record 303696 | insert (extracellular domain)
TTGTATCTGCAAGCTTGGCCCAATCCTGTGTTCGAGGGCGACGCTCTGACACTGAGATGCCAAGGCTGGA
AGAACACCCCTCTGAGCCAAGTGAAGTTCTACCGCGACGGCAAGTTCCTGCACTTCAGCAAAGAGAATCA
GACCCTGAGCATGGGAGCCGCCACAGTTCAGAGCAGAGGCCAGTACTCTTGCAGCGGCCAAGTGATGTAC
ATTCCCCAGACCTTCACACAGACCAGCGAGACAGCCATGGTGCAGGTCCAAGAGCTGTTTCCTCCTCCTG
TGCTGTCTGCTATCCCATCTCCTGAGCCTAGAGAGGGCAGCCTGGTTACCCTGAGGTGTCAGACAAAGCT
GCACCCTCTGAGAAGCGCCCTGAGACTGCTGTTCAGCTTCCACAAGGATGGCCACACACTGCAGGACAGA
GGACCTCATCCTGAGCTGTGTATCCCTGGCGCCAAAGAGGGCGATTCTGGCCTGTATTGGTGCGAAGTTG
CTCCTGAAGGCGGCCAGGTGCAGAAACAGTCTCCTCAGCTGGAAGTGCGCGTGCAGGCTCCTGTTAGTAG
ACCTGTGCTGACACTGCACCACGGACCTGCTGATCCTGCTGTGGGAGATATGGTGCAGCTGCTGTGCGAA
GCCCAGAGAGGAAGCCCTCCTATCCTGTACAGCTTCTACCTGGACGAGAAGATCGTGGGCAATCACTCTG
CCCCTTGTGGCGGCACAACAAGCCTGCTGTTTCCAGTGAAGTCTGAGCAGGACGCCGGCAATTACAGCTG
CGAGGCCGAGAATAGCGTGTCCAGAGAGAGATCCGAGCCTAAGAAGCTGAGCCTGAAGGGCTCCCAGGTG
CTGTTTACACCCGCCAGCAATTGG
